Addgene plasmid #60776: pZS1[RbsR-T,TreR-T]
Purpose: Contains PIq driving expression RbsR-T, and PI driving expression of TreR-T.
Depositing lab: Matthew Bennett. Depositing organization: Rice University. Publication: Modular, Multi-Input Transcriptional Logic Gating with Orthogonal LacI/GalR Family Chimeras. Shis DL, Hussain F, Meinhardt S, Swint-Kruse L, Bennett MR. ACS Synth Biol. 2014 Sep 19;3(9):645-51. doi: 10.1021/sb500262f. Epub 2014 Jul 28. PubMed 25035932.
Backbone
  Vector backbone: pZS5
  Backbone manufacturer: Expressys
  Backbone size w/o insert (bp): 4040
  Total vector size (bp): 6188
  Modifications to backbone: Insertion of a PIq driven orf for expression of RbsR-T and a PI driven ORF for expression of TreR-T.
  Vector type: Bacterial Expression, Synthetic Biology
Growth in bacteria
  Bacterial resistance: Ampicillin, 100 μg/mL
  Growth temperature: 37°C
  Growth strain: DH10B
  Copy number: Low Copy
Gene/Insert 1
  Gene/Insert name: RbsR-L (alt name: LLhR_Q60A, Y17T, Q18A, R22N)
  Species: Synthetic
  Insert size (bp): 999
  Mutation: LacI/GalR repressor chimera. TAN DBD with RbsR LBD. Contains point mutation Q60A
Gene/Insert 2
  Gene/Insert name: TreR-T (alt name: LLHT_V52A, Y17T, Q18A, R22N)
  Species: Synthetic
  Insert size (bp): 945
  Mutation: LacI/GalR repressor chimera. TAN DBD with TreR LBD. Contains point mutation V52A
Terms and licenses: Academic/Nonprofit Terms; Industry Terms: Not Available to Industry
How to cite: pZS1[RbsR-T,TreR-T] was a gift from Matthew Bennett (Addgene plasmid # 60776 ; http://n2t.net/addgene:60776 ; RRID:Addgene_60776)
