[The description below was written by a language model from this plasmid's Addgene catalogue record and pLannotate feature annotations shown in this document.]
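Description:
pZS1[RbsR-T,TreR-T] is a low-copy bacterial expression plasmid for synthetic biology work in E. coli. It is built on a pZS-series backbone and is about 6.2 kb in total. Replication depends on the pSC101 origin together with its Rep101 (RepA) initiator protein, which accounts for the low copy number. Selection is by ampicillin through a β-lactamase gene under its own promoter, followed by the lambda t0 terminator.

The payload is two constitutively expressed chimeric repressors of the LacI/GalR family, arranged divergently. The lacIq promoter, a stronger mutant of the lacI promoter, drives RbsR-T on the forward strand. The weaker wild-type lacI promoter (PI) drives TreR-T on the opposite strand. Each protein fuses a LacI-derived DNA-binding domain carrying the "TAN" substitutions (Y17T, Q18A, R22N), which alter operator specificity, to the ligand-binding domain of a different family member. RbsR-T uses the ribose-responsive RbsR domain and carries Q60A, while TreR-T uses the trehalose-responsive TreR domain and carries V52A. The catalogue lists the first insert as "RbsR-L", but its TAN description and the plasmid name indicate the T variant.

Because both chimeras share the same DNA-binding specificity, they should recognise the same operator while responding to different ligands. This fits the associated work on modular, multi-input transcriptional logic gates. The record does not describe a reporter on this plasmid, so the regulated promoter is presumably supplied separately.

The feature table also shows a T5 promoter fragment, a λ attP site and an rrnB T1 terminator downstream of the RbsR-T gene. The record does not explain their roles.
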