Features (pLannotate 1.2.2; 12 found; start..end, strand, type, name):
      4..933     -  CDS            treR: TRER_ECOLI - Experimental evidence at protein level: Swiss-Prot protein existence level 1. Repressor of the treBC operon. It is able to bind trehalose- 6-phosphate and trehalose. From Escherichia coli (strain K12).
    946..1009    -  promoter       lacI promoter (fragment): lacI
   1136..1213    +  promoter       lacIq promoter: lacI (mutant); In the lacIq allele, a single base change in the promoter boosts expression of the lacI gene about 10-fold.
   1226..2209    +  CDS            rbsR: RBSR_ECOLI - Experimental evidence at protein level: Swiss-Prot protein existence level 1. Transcriptional repressor for the ribose rbsDACBK operon. RbsR binds to a region of perfect dyad symmetry spanning the rbs operon transcriptional start site. The affinity for the rbs operator is reduced by addition of ribose, consistent with ribose being the inducer of the operon. From Escherichia coli (strain K12).
   2263..2284    +  promoter       T5 promoter (fragment): bacteriophage T5 promoter for E. coli RNA polymerase, with embedded lac operator
   2487..2718    -  protein_bind   λ attP: attP; integrase from phage λ λ integrase
   2753..2839    +  terminator     rrnB T1 terminator: Escherichia coli rrnB; transcription terminator T1 from the E. coli rrnB gene
   3374..4324    -  CDS            Rep101: RepA protein needed for replication with the pSC101 origin; rep101
   4372..4594    -  rep_origin     pSC101 ori: low-copy replication origin that requires the Rep101 protein
   5086..5180    -  terminator     lambda t0 terminator: transcription terminator from phage lambda
   5210..6070    -  CDS            AmpR: β-lactamase; bla; confers resistance to ampicillin, carbenicillin, and related antibiotics
   6071..6162    -  promoter       AmpR promoter: bla
>Addgene plasmid #60776 | pZS1[RbsR-T,TreR-T] | depositor full sequence | sequence record 97758 | pZS1[RbsR-T,TreR-T] sequence 6174 bps
TCAGGACAGGGTGGCGGGGATGATGATTTGTTGCGGTTCGCTGCGCCCGGTTACCTGCGCGATCAACTGG
CAAGCCGCCTGGCGTCCAGCTTCGGCGTAACCGGGATCTACGGTTACGATCTCCGGATGGAGGAATTTCA
TTAACGGCGTATTACCGACGCTCGCCAGTTGCAAGGTGTCGATGCGTTGCTCTTGCAGGTATTTACTTGC
GCCAAGTGCCAGCGTGTCGGTTGCGCACAGTAAGGCGGTAGTTTCAGGCGTAATCACTTTTGCAACGTTC
TCATAGCCTTGCTTCATAGCAAGCCCTGGCAGGGCGGCAACGGGATGCAGTTTATGCGCTTTGCAGAACG
CCAGGTAGGCTTCGTGACGTCGCTTACCGGTTGTCACGTCACTGTGCGGCACGCCGAGATAACTGATATT
ACGATGCCCCTGGTCATACAGCCGTTGCATCAGGATTTTGATTGCCCCTTCGTCGTCATAACAGACCGAA
GCAAAGCCTTTTGCGTCACGCGCCAGCAGAACCAGCGATGACTGCCAGTGGGCTAACATTTCTTCTGTTA
TGCCAGTAAAACCGAACAGCACTACGCCGTCGATATTACGCCGTTTCAGCACTCCCAAATGTTCGGCAAC
TAATTGCGGGGAAAACTGACTTTCCATCATGATTGGGTCGTAACCTTGTTCATAGAACGCTGGCAGCATG
GTTTGAACGGCGAGATTTTCTGACAACGAATCCAGACGGGTAACAATGATGGCGACCACTTTGCTCTGTT
TGCCCGCCAGTTGTTGTGCGGCGCGGTTGGGAATGTAATTGAGCTCCGCCATCGCCGCTTCCACTTTTTC
CCGCGTTTTCGCAGAAACGTGGCTGGCCTGGTTCACCACGTTGGAAACGGTCGCCGTAGAGACACCGGCA
TACTCTGCGACATCGTATAACGTTACTGGTTTCACATTCACCACCCTGAATTGACTCTCTTCCGGGCGCT
ATCATGCCATACCGCGAAAGGTTTTGCGCGCTAGCCTAAGAAACCATTATTATCATGACATTAACCTATA
AAAATAGGCGTATCACGAGGCCCTTTCGTCTTCACCTCGACAATTCGCGCGCGAAGGCGAAGCGGCATGC
ATTTACGTTGGTACCGACACCATCGAATGGTGCAAAACCTTTCGCGGTATGGCATGATAGCGCCCGGAAG
AGAGTCAATTCAGGGTGGTGAATGTGAAACCAGTAACGTTATACGATGTCGCAGAGTATGCCGGTGTCTC
TACGGCGACCGTTTCCAACGTGGTGAACCAGGCCAGCCACGTTTCTGCGAAAACGCGGGAAAAAGTGGAA
GCGGCGATGGCGGAGCTCAATTACATTCCCAACCGCGTGGCACAACAACTGGCGGGCAAAGCGAGCCATA
CCATTGGCATGTTGATCACTGCCAGTACCAATCCTTTCTATTCAGAACTGGTGCGTGGCGTTGAACGCAG
CTGCTTCGAACGCGGTTATAGTCTCGTCCTTTGCAATACCGAAGGCGATGAACAGCGGATGAATCGCAAT
CTGGAAACGCTGATGCAAAAACGCGTTGATGGCTTGCTGTTACTGTGCACCGAAACGCATCAACCTTCGC
GTGAAATCATGCAACGTTATCCGACAGTGCCTACTGTGATGATGGACTGGGCTCCGTTCGATGGCGACAG
CGATCTTATTCAGGATAACTCGTTGCTGGGCGGAGACTTAGCAACGCAATATCTGATCGATAAAGGTCAT
ACCCGTATCGCCTGTATTACCGGCCCGCTGGATAAAACTCCGGCGCGCCTGCGGTTGGAAGGTTATCGGG
CGGCGATGAAACGTGCGGGTCTCAACATTCCTGATGGCTATGAAGTCACTGGTGATTTTGAATTTAACGG
CGGGTTTGACGCTATGCGCCAACTGCTATCACATCCGCTGCGTCCTCAGGCCGTCTTTACCGGAAATGAC
GCTATGGCTGTTGGCGTTTACCAGGCGTTATATCAGGCAGAGTTACAGGTTCCGCAGGATATCGCGGTGA
TTGGCTATGACGATATCGAACTGGCAAGCTTTATGACGCCACCATTAACCACTATCCACCAACCGAAAGA
TGAACTGGGGGAGCTGGCGATTGATGTACTCATCCATCGGATAACCCAGCCGACCCTTCAGCAACAACGA
TTACAACTTACTCCGATTCTGATGGAACGCGGTTCGGCTTAGCCATGGGCGCAACGCAATTAATGTAAGT
TAGCGCGAATTGTCGAGGGAAATCATAAAAAATTTATTTGCTTTCAGGAAAATTTTTCTGTATAATAGAT
TCATAAATTTGAGAGAAGAGTTTAAATATGGCTGGTTCTCGCAGAAAGAAACATATCCATGAAATCCCGC
CCCGAATTCATATGTCTAGATAGCTGAGTAGCCTAGAGTGCGCGACAGGTTTGATGACAAAAAATTAGCG
CAAGAAGACAAAAATCACCTTGCGCTAATGCTCTGTTACAGGTCACTAATACCATCTAAGTAGTTGATTC
ATAGTGACTGCATATGTTGTGTTTTACAGTATTATGTAGTCTGTTTTTTATGCAAAATCTAATTTAATAT
ATTGATATTTATATCATTTTACGTTTCTCGTTCAGCTTTTTTATACTAAGTTGGCATTATAAAAAAGCAT
TGCTTATCAATTTGTTGCAACGAACAGGTCACTATCAGTCAAAATAAAATCATTATTTGATTTCAATTTT
GTCCCACTCCCCCTAGAGGCATCAAATAAAACGAAAGGCTCAGTCGAAAGACTGGGCCTTTCGTTTTATC
TGTTGTTTGTCGGTGAACGCTCTCCTGAGTAGGACAAATCCGCCGCCCTAGACCTAGGGTACGGGTTTTG
CTGCCCGCAAACGGGCTGTTCTGGTGTTGCTAGTTTGTTATCAGAATCGCAGATCCGGCTTCAGGTTTGC
CGGCTGAAAGCGCTATTTCTTCCAGAATTGCCATGATTTTTTCCCCACGGGAGGCGTCACTGGCTCCCGT
GTTGTCGGCAGCTTTGATTCGATAAGCAGCATCGCCTGTTTCAGGCTGTCTATGTGTGACTGTTGAGCTG
TAACAAGTTGTCTCAGGTGTTCAATTTCATGTTCTAGTTGCTTTGTTTTACTGGTTTCACCTGTTCTATT
AGGTGTTACATGCTGTTCATCTGTTACATTGTCGATCTGTTCATGGTGAACAGCTTTAAATGCACCAAAA
ACTCGTAAAAGCTCTGATGTATCTATCTTTTTTACACCGTTTTCATCTGTGCATATGGACAGTTTTCCCT
TTGATATCTAACGGTGAACAGTTGTTCTACTTTTGTTTGTTAGTCTTGATGCTTCACTGATAGATACAAG
AGCCATAAGAACCTCAGATCCTTCCGTATTTAGCCAGTATGTTCTCTAGTGTGGTTCGTTGTTTTTGCGT
GAGCCATGAGAACGAACCATTGAGATCATGCTTACTTTGCATGTCACTCAAAAATTTTGCCTCAAAACTG
GTGAGCTGAATTTTTGCAGTTAAAGCATCGTGTAGTGTTTTTCTTAGTCCGTTACGTAGGTAGGAATCTG
ATGTAATGGTTGTTGGTATTTTGTCACCATTCATTTTTATCTGGTTGTTCTCAAGTTCGGTTACGAGATC
CATTTGTCTATCTAGTTCAACTTGGAAAATCAACGTATCAGTCGGGCGGCCTCGCTTATCAACCACCAAT
TTCATATTGCTGTAAGTGTTTAAATCTTTACTTATTGGTTTCAAAACCCATTGGTTAAGCCTTTTAAACT
CATGGTAGTTATTTTCAAGCATTAACATGAACTTAAATTCATCAAGGCTAATCTCTATATTTGCCTTGTG
AGTTTTCTTTTGTGTTAGTTCTTTTAATAACCACTCATAAATCCTCATAGAGTATTTGTTTTCAAAAGAC
TTAACATGTTCCAGATTATATTTTATGAATTTTTTTAACTGGAAAAGATAAGGCAATATCTCTTCACTAA
AAACTAATTCTAATTTTTCGCTTGAGAACTTGGCATAGTTTGTCCACTGGAAAATCTCAAAGCCTTTAAC
CAAAGGATTCCTGATTTCCACAGTTCTCGTCATCAGCTCTCTGGTTGCTTTAGCTAATACACCATAAGCA
TTTTCCCTACTGATGTTCATCATCTGAGCGTATTGGTTATAAGTGAACGATACCGTCCGTTCTTTCCTTG
TAGGGTTTTCAATCGTGGGGTTGAGTAGTGCCACACAGCATAAAATTAGCTTGGTTTCATGCTCCGTTAA
GTCATAGCGACTAATCGCTAGTTCATTTGCTTTGAAAACAACTAATTCAGACATACATCTCAATTGGTCT
AGGTGATTTTAATCACTATACCAATTGAGATGGGCTAGTCAATGATAATTACTAGTCCTTTTCCTTTGAG
TTGTGGGTATCTGTAAATTCTGCTAGACCTTTGCTGGAAAACTTGTAAATTCTGCTAGACCCTCTGTAAA
TTCCGCTAGACCTTTGTGTGTTTTTTTTGTTTATATTCAAGTGGTTATAATTTATAGAATAAAGAAAGAA
TAAAAAAAGATAAAAAGAATAGATCCCAGCCCTGTGTATAACTCACTACTTTAGTCAGTTCCGCAGTATT
ACAAAAGGATGTCGCAAACGCTGTTTGCTCCTCTACAAAACAGACCTTAAAACCCTAAAGGCTTAAGTAG
CACCCTCGCAAGCTCGGGCAAATCGCTGAATATTCCTTTTGTCTCCGACCATCAGGCACCTGAGTCGCTG
TCTTTTTCGTGACATTCAGTTCGCTGCGCTCACGGCTCTGGCAGTGAATGGGGGTAAATGGCACTACAGG
CGCCTTTTATGGATTCATGCAAGGAAACTACCCATAATACAAGAAAAGCCCGTCACGGGCTTCTCAGGGC
GTTTTATGGCGGGTCTGCTATGTGGTGCTATCTGACTTTTTGCTGTTCAGCAGTTCCTGCCCTCTGATTT
TCCAGTCTGACCACTTCGGATTATCCCGTGACAGGTCATTCAGACTGGCTAATGCACCCAGTAAGGCAGC
GGTATCATCAACAGGCTTACCCGTCTTACTGTCCCTAGTGCTTGGATTCTCACCAATAAAAAACGCCCGG
CGGCAACCGAGCGTTCTGAACAAATCCAGATGGAGTTCTGAGGTCATTACTGGATCTATCAACAGGAGTC
CAAGCGAGCTCGTAAACTTGGTCTGACAGTTACCAATGCTTAATCAGTGAGGCACCTATCTCAGCGATCT
GTCTATTTCGTTCATCCATAGTTGCCTGACTCCCCGTCGTGTAGATAACTACGATACGGGAGGGCTTACC
ATCTGGCCCCAGTGCTGCAATGATACCGCGAGACCCACGCTCACCGGCTCCAGATTTATCAGCAATAAAC
CAGCCAGCCGGAAGGGCCGAGCGCAGAAGTGGTCCTGCAACTTTATCCGCCTCCATCCAGTCTATTAATT
GTTGCCGGGAAGCTAGAGTAAGTAGTTCGCCAGTTAATAGTTTGCGCAACGTTGTTGCCATTGCTACAGG
CATCGTGGTGTCACGCTCGTCGTTTGGTATGGCTTCATTCAGCTCCGGTTCCCAACGATCAAGGCGAGTT
ACATGATCCCCCATGTTGTGCAAAAAAGCGGTTAGCTCCTTCGGTCCTCCGATCGTTGTCAGAAGTAAGT
TGGCCGCAGTGTTATCACTCATGGTTATGGCAGCACTGCATAATTCTCTTACTGTCATGCCATCCGTAAG
ATGCTTTTCTGTGACTGGTGAGTACTCAACCAAGTCATTCTGAGAATAGTGTATGCGGCGACCGAGTTGC
TCTTGCCCGGCGTCAATACGGGATAATACCGCGCCACATAGCAGAACTTTAAAAGTGCTCATCATTGGAA
AACGTTCTTCGGGGCGAAAACTCTCAAGGATCTTACCGCTGTTGAGATCCAGTTCGATGTAACCCACTCG
TGCACCCAACTGATCTTCAGCATCTTTTACTTTCACCAGCGTTTCTGGGTGAGCAAAAACAGGAAGGCAA
AATGCCGCAAAAAAGGGAATAAGGGCGACACGGAAATGTTGAATACTCATACTCTTCCTTTTTCAATATT
ATTGAAGCATTTATCAGGGTTATTGTCTCATGAGCGGATACATATTTGAATGTATTTAGAAAAATAAACA
AATAGGGGCTCGAG
