>Addgene plasmid #60776 | pZS1[RbsR-T,TreR-T] | addgene partial sequence | sequence record 109707 | AmpSeq-F 5'-ctcatgagcggatacatatttgaa-3'
GCGCGATCAACTGGCAAGCCGCCTGGCGTCCAGCTTCGGCGTAACCGGGATCTACGGTTACGATCTCCGG
ATGGAGGAATTTCATTAACGGCGTATTACCGACGCTCGCCAGTTGCAAGGTGTCGATGCGTTGCTCTTGC
AGGTATTTACTTGCGCCAAGTGCCAGCGTGTCGGTTGCGCACAGTAAGGCGGTAGTTTCAGGCGTAATCA
CTTTTGCAACGTTCTCATAGCCTTGCTTCATAGCAAGCCCTGGCAGGGCGGCAACGGGATGCAGTTTATG
CGCTTTGCAGAACGCCAGGTAGGCTTCGTGACGTCGCTTACCGGTTGTCACGTCACTGTGCGGCACGCCG
AGATAACTGATATTACGATGCCCCTGGTCATACAGCCGTTGCATCAGGATTTTGATTGCCCCTTCGTCGT
CATAACAGACCGAAGCAAAGCCTTTTGCGTCACGCGCCAGCAGAACCAGCGATGACTGCCAGTGGGCTAA
CATTTCTTCTGTTATGCCAGTAAAACCGAACAGCACTACGCCGTCGATATTACGCCGTTTCAGCACTCCC
